Addgene plasmid #123834: MTK4a_021
Purpose: Encodes a nuclear localized and destabilized mRuby2 coexpression cassette as a Type 4a part to be used in the MTK system
Depositing lab: Hana El-Samad. Depositing organization: University of California, San Francisco (UCSF). Publication: A Toolkit for Rapid Modular Construction of Biological Circuits in Mammalian Cells. Fonseca JP, Bonny AR, Kumar GR, Ng AH, Town J, Wu QC, Aslankoohi E, Chen SY, Dods G, Harrigan P, Osimiri LC, Kistler AL, El-Samad H. ACS Synth Biol. 2019 Nov 15;8(11):2593-2606. doi: 10.1021/acssynbio.9b00322. Epub 2019 Nov 5. PubMed 31686495.
Backbone
  Vector backbone: MTK0_027
  Vector type: Mammalian Expression
Growth in bacteria
  Bacterial resistance: Chloramphenicol, 25 μg/mL
  Growth temperature: 37°C
  Growth strain: DH5alpha
  Copy number: Unknown
Gene/Insert
  Gene/Insert name: T2A::NLS::mRuby2::PEST4d
  Species: Synthetic
  Cloning method: Restriction Enzyme; 5′ cloning site BsmBI (destroyed during cloning); 3′ cloning site BsmBI (destroyed during cloning)
Terms and licenses: Academic/Nonprofit Terms; Industry Terms: Not Available to Industry
Depositor comments: Type 4a parts are used for C-terminal coding sequences in the MTK system Please visit https://www.biorxiv.org/content/10.1101/506188v2 for BioRxiv preprint
How to cite: MTK4a_021 was a gift from Hana El-Samad (Addgene plasmid # 123834 ; http://n2t.net/addgene:123834 ; RRID:Addgene_123834)
