[The description below was written by a language model from this plasmid's Addgene catalogue record and pLannotate feature annotations shown in this document.]
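Description:
MTK4a_021 is a small (about 2.6 kb) part plasmid from the Mammalian Toolkit (MTK), a hierarchical modular cloning system for assembling genetic circuits for mammalian cells. It is built on the MTK0_027 part-entry backbone, into which the insert was placed through BsmBI sites that were destroyed during cloning. Although catalogued as a mammalian expression vector, it carries no mammalian promoter or polyadenylation signal of its own in the annotated features. It serves as a storage and donor plasmid for a single part. It is propagated in E. coli through a high-copy ColE1/pUC-type origin and selected with chloramphenicol via a cat gene driven by its native promoter and followed by a lambda t0 terminator.

The payload is a synthetic Type 4a part, the position reserved in the MTK scheme for C-terminal coding sequences. It encodes T2A::NLS::mRuby2::PEST4d. The T2A peptide causes ribosomal skipping, so when the part is joined in frame downstream of another coding sequence, the reporter is produced as a separate polypeptide from the same transcript. The nuclear localization signal concentrates the red fluorescent protein mRuby2 in the nucleus. The C-terminal PEST element was picked up by the annotation as the degron fragment of d4EGFP, derived from mouse ornithine decarboxylase, and it shortens the reporter's half-life, to about four hours in that EGFP context. The T2A and NLS are not annotated separately in the feature table, but presumably lie just upstream of mRuby2.

Once assembled into a full transcription unit with promoter, upstream coding and terminator parts, the cassette provides a nuclear, relatively fast-turnover red co-expression reporter. This makes it suited to tracking changes in expression of the linked gene.
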