Features (pLannotate 1.2.2; 6 found; start..end, strand, type, name):
     56..644     +  rep_origin     ori: high-copy-number ColE1/pMB1/pBR322/pUC origin of replication
    864..1571    +  CDS            mRuby2: mRuby2 is a basic (constitutively fluorescent) red fluorescent protein published in 2012, derived from Entacmaea quadricolor. It has moderate acid sensitivity.
   1577..1696    +  CDS            d4EGFP (fragment): EGFP destabilized by a mutated version of residues 422-461 of mouse ornithine decarboxylase, giving an in vivo half-life of ~4 hours mammalian codon-optimized
   1721..1755    -  terminator     lambda t0 terminator: minimal transcription terminator from phage lambda (Scholtissek and Grosse, 1987)
   1829..2485    -  CDS            cat: CAT_ECOLX - Experimental evidence at protein level: Swiss-Prot protein existence level 1. This enzyme is an effector of chloramphenicol resistance in bacteria. From Escherichia coli. This protein is used as a marker in many commonly used cloning vectors, such as pACYC184.
   2486..2583    -  promoter       cat promoter: promoter of the E. coli cat gene encoding chloramphenicol acetyltransferase
>Addgene plasmid #123834 | MTK4a_021 | addgene full sequence | sequence record 249782 | Addgene NGS Result
GTGAGTTTTCGTTCCACTGAGCGTCAGACCCCGTAGAAAAGATCAAAGGATCTTCTTGAGATCCTTTTTT
TCTGCGCGTAATCTGCTGCTTGCAAACAAAAAAACCACCGCTACCAGCGGTGGTTTGTTTGCCGGATCAA
GAGCTACCAACTCTTTTTCCGAAGGTAACTGGCTTCAGCAGAGCGCAGATACCAAATACTGTTCTTCTAG
TGTAGCCGTAGTTAGGCCACCACTTCAAGAACTCTGTAGCACCGCCTACATACCTCGCTCTGCTAATCCT
GTTACCAGTGGCTGCTGCCAGTGGCGATAAGTCGTGTCTTACCGGGTTGGACTCAAGACGATAGTTACCG
GATAAGGCGCAGCGGTCGGGCTGAACGGGGGGTTCGTGCACACAGCCCAGCTTGGAGCGAACGACCTACA
CCGAACTGAGATACCTACAGCGTGAGCTATGAGAAAGCGCCACGCTTCCCGAAGGGAGAAAGGCGGACAG
GTATCCGGTAAGCGGCAGGGTCGGAACAGGAGAGCGCACGAGGGAGCTTCCAGGGGGAAACGCCTGGTAT
CTTTATAGTCCTGTCGGGTTTCGCCACCTCTGACTTGAGCGTCGATTTTTGTGATGCTCGTCAGGGGGGC
GGAGCCTATGGAAAAACGCCAGCAACGCGGCCTTTTTACGGTTCCTGGCCTTTTGCTGGCCTTTTGCTCA
CATGTTCTTTCCTGCGTTATCCCCTGATTCTGTGGATAACCGTAGTCGGTCTCAATCCGGAAGCGGAGAG
GGCAGAGGAAGTCTGCTAACATGCGGTGACGTCGAGGAGAATCCTGGACCTGGATCCCCCAAGAAGAAGA
GGAAGGTGGAGGACGCCGGATCCGTGTCCAAAGGAGAGGAGTTAATCAAGGAAAACATGAGAATGAAAGT
TGTCATGGAGGGCTCCGTTAATGGTCACCAATTCAAGTGTACAGGGGAAGGTGAAGGTAATCCTTACATG
GGTACACAAACTATGAGAATTAAAGTAATTGAAGGCGGACCACTACCATTTGCATTTGACATTCTGGCAA
CGTCATTCATGTACGGATCACGAACTTTCATCAAGTACCCTAAAGGTATACCAGACTTTTTCAAGCAATC
TTTTCCAGAGGGTTTTACATGGGAAAGGGTTACAAGATACGAAGATGGGGGTGTCGTCACAGTTATGCAA
GATACTTCATTAGAAGATGGCTGCCTTGTCTATCATGTGCAAGTAAGAGGGGTGAATTTTCCTTCTAACG
GACCTGTGATGCAGAAAAAGACCAAAGGTTGGGAACCAAATACTGAAATGATGTACCCAGCTGATGGAGG
TTTGAGAGGCTACACACACATGGCGCTTAAAGTTGATGGTGGAGGTCATTTGTCTTGTAGTTTTGTTACC
ACTTATCGTTCTAAAAAGACTGTTGGCAATATCAAAATGCCAGGAATACATGCTGTAGACCACAGACTAG
AAAGACTCGAAGAGAGCGATAACGAAATGTTCGTTGTACAGAGAGAGCATGCCGTAGCCAAATTTGCTGG
CTTAGGCGGTGGTATGGATGAATTGTATAAGGGATCCCATGGCTTCCCGCCGGAGGTGGAGGAGCAGGAT
GATGGCGCGCTGCCCATGTCTTGTGCCCAGGAGAGCGGGATGGACCGTCACCCTGCAGCCTGTGCTTCTG
CTAGGATCAATGTGTAACTCGAGTGGCTGAGACCAGACCAATAAAAAACGCCCGGCGGCAACCGAGCGTT
CTGAACAAATCCAGATGGAGTTCTGAGGTCATTACTGGATCTATCAACAGGAGTCCAAGCGAGCTCGATA
TCAAATTACGCCCCGCCCTGCCACTCATCGCAGTACTGTTGTAATTCATTAAGCATTCTGCCGACATGGA
AGCCATCACAAACGGCATGATGAACCTGAATCGCCAGCGGCATCAGCACCTTGTCGCCTTGCGTATAATA
TTTGCCCATGGTGAAAACGGGGGCGAAGAAGTTGTCCATATTGGCCACGTTTAAATCAAAACTGGTGAAA
CTCACCCAGGGATTGGCTGAAACGAAAAACATATTCTCAATAAACCCTTTAGGGAAATAGGCCAGGTTTT
CACCGTAACACGCCACATCTTGCGAATATATGTGTAGAAACTGCCGGAAATCGTCGTGGTATTCACTCCA
GAGCGATGAAAACGTTTCAGTTTGCTCATGGAAAACGGTGTAACAAGGGTGAACACTATCCCATATCACC
AGCTCACCGTCTTTCATTGCCATACGAAATTCCGGATGAGCATTCATCAGGCGGGCAAGAATGTGAATAA
AGGCCGGATAAAACTTGTGCTTATTTTTCTTTACGGTCTTTAAAAAGGCCGTAATATCCAGCTGAACGGT
CTGGTTATAGGTACATTGAGCAACTGACTGAAATGCCTCAAAATGTTCTTTACGATGCCATTGGGATATA
TCAACGGTGGTATATCCAGTGATTTTTTTCTCCATTTTAGCTTCCTTAGCTCCTGAAAATCTCGATAACT
CAAAAAATACGCCCGGTAGTGATCTTATTTCATTATGGTGAAAGTTGGAACCTCTTACGTGCCCGATCAA
TCATGACCAAAATCCCTTAAC
